Addgene plasmid #179808: pPOTv7-hygro-10Ty
Purpose: Trypanosoma brucei PCR only tagging (pPOT) vector for endogenous gene tagging
Depositing lab: Samuel Dean & Keith Gull. Depositing organization: University of Oxford. Publication: A comprehensive toolkit for protein localization and functional analysis in trypanosomatids. Paterou A, Saez Conde J, Tyc J, Sunter JD, Vaughan S, Gull K, Dean S. Open Biol. 2025 Apr;15(4):240361. doi: 10.1098/rsob.240361. Epub 2025 Apr 2. PubMed 40169015.
Backbone
  Vector backbone: pPOT
  Vector type: Unspecified
Growth in bacteria
  Bacterial resistance: Ampicillin, 100 μg/mL
  Growth temperature: 37°C
  Growth strain: NEB Stable
  Copy number: High Copy
Gene/Insert
  Gene/Insert name: 10xTy
  Species: Synthetic
  Promoter: read through
  Cloning method: Restriction Enzyme; 5′ cloning site HindIII (not destroyed); 3′ cloning site BamHI (not destroyed)
  Sequencing primers: 5′ cTATGGGTTCTGGTAGTG; 3′ cTTAACTACCCGATCCTG
Terms and licenses: Academic/Nonprofit Terms; Industry Terms: Not Available to Industry
Depositor comments: Please visit https://doi.org/10.1101/2023.04.21.537815 for bioRxiv preprint.
How to cite: pPOTv7-hygro-10Ty was a gift from Samuel Dean & Keith Gull (Addgene plasmid # 179808 ; http://n2t.net/addgene:179808 ; RRID:Addgene_179808)
