[The description below was written by a language model from this plasmid's Addgene catalogue record and pLannotate feature annotations shown in this document.]
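Description:
pPOTv7-hygro-10Ty is a template plasmid from the pPOT ("PCR only tagging") series, designed for tagging genes at their endogenous loci in Trypanosoma brucei. It is not meant to be maintained or expressed as an episome in the parasite. In the PCR-only approach, a tag-plus-marker cassette is amplified from the plasmid with long primers that add short homology arms to the target gene, and the product is transfected for integration by homologous recombination. The listed promoter, "read through", fits this use: the cassette has no dedicated promoter of its own and relies on transcription passing through the tagged locus.

The recorded insert is a synthetic 10xTy element, ten tandem copies of the Ty epitope, cloned between retained HindIII and BamHI sites. This multimerised tag allows sensitive antibody detection of the tagged protein for localisation and functional studies. The automated annotation of the 6,442 nt sequence does not pick up the Ty repeats or any trypanosome RNA-processing sequences, so their exact positions cannot be read from the table. It does identify two separate full-length copies of the hygromycin phosphotransferase gene (hph) in the same orientation. These provide hygromycin selection of transfected parasites, and the duplicated arrangement would be consistent with separate amplicons for N- and C-terminal tagging, though the record does not say this.

The remainder is a standard bacterial cloning backbone: a high-copy ColE1/pUC origin, an ampicillin resistance gene with its own promoter, an f1 origin, lacZα and lac regulatory remnants, and flanking T7 and SP6 promoters. The highly repetitive tag array probably explains the use of a recombination-reducing E. coli strain for propagation.
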