Features (pLannotate 1.2.2; 14 found; start..end, strand, type, name):
    171..1193    +  CDS            hph: KHYB_ECOLX - Experimental evidence at protein level: Swiss-Prot protein existence level 1. The aminoglycoside phosphotransferases achieve inactivation of their antibiotic substrates by phosphorylation. Only phosphorylates hygromycin and closely related compounds such as demethyl analogs and destomycin. From Escherichia coli.
   2349..3371    +  CDS            hph: KHYB_ECOLX - Experimental evidence at protein level: Swiss-Prot protein existence level 1. The aminoglycoside phosphotransferases achieve inactivation of their antibiotic substrates by phosphorylation. Only phosphorylates hygromycin and closely related compounds such as demethyl analogs and destomycin. From Escherichia coli.
   3567..3585    -  promoter       SP6 promoter: promoter for bacteriophage SP6 RNA polymerase
   3627..3643    -  protein_bind   lac operator: The lac repressor binds to the lac operator to inhibit transcription in E. coli. This inhibition can be relieved by adding lactose or isopropyl-β-D-thiogalactopyranoside (IPTG). lac repressor encoded by lacI
   3651..3681    -  promoter       lac promoter: promoter for the E. coli lac operon
   3696..3717    -  protein_bind   CAP binding site: CAP binding activates transcription in the presence of cAMP. E. coli catabolite activator protein
   3730..3822    -  CDS            lacI (fragment): lac repressor; lacI; The lac repressor binds to the lac operator to inhibit transcription in E. coli. This inhibition can be relieved by adding lactose or isopropyl-β-D-thiogalactopyranoside (IPTG).
   4005..4593    -  rep_origin     ori: high-copy-number ColE1/pMB1/pBR322/pUC origin of replication
   4764..5624    -  CDS            AmpR: β-lactamase; bla; confers resistance to ampicillin, carbenicillin, and related antibiotics
   5625..5729    -  promoter       AmpR promoter: bla
   5756..5806    +  misc_feature   bom (fragment): basis of mobility region from pBR322
   5807..6262    -  rep_origin     f1 ori (sequence partly withheld): f1 bacteriophage origin of replication; arrow indicates direction of (+) strand synthesis
   6266..6423    -  CDS            lacZα (fragment): LacZα fragment of β-galactosidase; lacZ fragment
   6426..2       +  promoter       T7 promoter (across the origin): promoter for bacteriophage T7 RNA polymerase
>Addgene plasmid #179808 | pPOTv7-hygro-10Ty | addgene full sequence | sequence record 355734 | Addgene NGS Result
GGGCGAATTGGGCCCGTATAATGCAGACCTGCTGCAAGCTAGGGGCACAGCAAGGTCTTCTGAAATTCAT
GTTTTTTTTTTTTTTACTCTGCATTGCAGTCTCCGCTCTTATTTAGTTTTGCTTTACGTAAGGTCTCGTT
GCTGCCATAAAATAAGCTCTAGTGGAATTCATGAAAAAGCCTGAACTCACCGCGACGTCTGTCGAGAAGT
TTCTGATCGAAAAGTTCGACAGCGTCTCCGACCTGATGCAGCTCTCGGAGGGCGAAGAATCTCGTGCTTT
CAGCTTCGATGTAGGAGGGCGTGGATATGTCCTGCGGGTAAATAGCTGCGCCGATGGTTTCTACAAAGAT
CGTTATGTTTATCGGCACTTTGCATCGGCCGCGCTCCCGATTCCGGAAGTGCTTGACATTGGGGAATTTA
GCGAGAGCCTGACCTATTGCATCTCCCGCCGTGCACAGGGTGTCACGTTGCAAGACCTGCCTGAAACCGA
ACTGCCCGCTGTTCTGCAGCCGGTCGCGGAGGCAATGGATGCGATCGCTGCGGCCGATCTTAGCCAGACG
AGCGGGTTCGGCCCATTCGGACCGCAAGGAATCGGTCAATACACTACATGGCGTGATTTTATATGCGCGA
TTGCTGATCCCCATGTGTATCACTGGCAAACTGTGATGGACGACACCGTCAGTGCGTCCGTCGCGCAGGC
TCTCGATGAGCTGATGCTTTGGGCCGAGGACTGCCCCGAAGTCCGGCACCTCGTGCACGCGGATTTCGGC
TCCAACAATGTCCTGACGGACAATGGCCGCATAACAGCGGTCATTGACTGGAGCGAGGCGATGTTCGGGG
ATTCCCAATACGAGGTCGCCAACATCTTCTTCTGGAGGCCGTGGTTGGCTTGTATGGAGCAGCAGACGCG
CTACTTCGAGCGGAGGCATCCGGAGCTTGCAGGATCGCCTCGGCTCCGGGCGTATATGCTCCGCATTGGT
CTTGACCAACTCTATCAGAGCTTGGTTGACGGCAATTTCGATGATGCAGCTTGGGCGCAGGGTCGATGCG
ACGCAATCGTCCGATCCGGAGCCGGGACTGTCGGGCGTACACAAATCGCCCGCAGAAGCGCGGCCGTCTG
GACCGATGGCTGTGTAGAAGTACTCGCCGATAGTGGAAACCGACGCCCCAGCACTCGTCCGAGGGCAAAG
GAATAGCCATGGTGCCCATTTAGTTGGCCTTTCCCTTGTCTCGTGTCTTTTCCGTGGAAAGGTTCCCGGA
GTAATCTGATGGCACAGCAGGGAGGTGCGCCTGCAGGTTGGTTAGGAAGGGGGGATGATGTAAAAGAAGA
AAATGGGGGGATTCGAGCCCCACGCGTTGCTCAAGCTGTGTAGCGCAGGCGTTTCCTTACATATTTCTCT
AACAGGCACGGAAGCCTAACAAATACACTTGGCTTATTTTTTTGCCCCCTCATGTCTTGTACAAATATTT
GCGATAGCTTAGCTATCAGCCACATTAATCAAACAAGTATACCAACAAGCCCGAAAACAGAAACTCAACT
GCAACGGGTACCTATGGGTTCTGGTAGTGGTTCCGGTTCCGGTTCTAAGCTTGAGGTACACACAAACCAG
GACCCACTGGACGGCTCCGAGGTGCATACCAATCAAGATCCGCTGGACGGCTCTGAAGTTCACACCAATC
AAGATCCCTTGGATGGCTCCGAAGTGCACACTAATCAGGACCCTCTGGACGGGAGTGAGGTGCACACGAA
CCAAGATCCACTGGACGGTAGTGAAGTTCATACCAACCAGGACCCATTGGACGGTTCGGAGGTTCATACG
AATCAAGACCCCTTAGACGGTTCTGAGGTACATACAAATCAGGACCCCCTCGATGGTAGTGAAGTCCATA
CAAATCAGGACCCGCTGGATGGCTCAGAGGTTCATACGAACCAAGATCCTCTTGATGGATCCGGATCAGG
ATCTGGATCAGGATCGGGTAGTTAAGAGCTCCGCTGCGCTTAAATGTCTTTCATTATAATCAATGTATAA
CCTTTATGTAGTATTTCAATCTATGCCGCTGTGTACGTGCACTGCGGTGCCTATCCTTCGGCATTAGAGA
GTCACTGTTTGTGTAGATCGTAGCTGCATGTCTGACATCTGGTTCATTAGTGCCGTTTTGAGTCTGCACT
GTTGTGCAACTTGATATTCATCACTGCACACCAACCGTGTGTTTCCTCCTTTGGGTGCACCCTTTAATCC
TTGTCTTCTCCTTTTTTGTCTCTTTCCCCCTCGAAAAGGTGTCAAACTACTGCCGCATAAACTACGGTTA
TCCCAAATTTAAGAGAAAGCAATAAAGCATCAGCTAGCATGAAAAAGCCTGAACTCACCGCGACGTCTGT
CGAGAAGTTTCTGATCGAAAAGTTCGACAGCGTCTCCGACCTGATGCAGCTCTCGGAGGGCGAAGAATCT
CGTGCTTTCAGCTTCGATGTAGGAGGGCGTGGATATGTCCTGCGGGTAAATAGCTGCGCCGATGGTTTCT
ACAAAGATCGTTATGTTTATCGGCACTTTGCATCGGCCGCGCTCCCGATTCCGGAAGTGCTTGACATTGG
GGAATTTAGCGAGAGCCTGACCTATTGCATCTCCCGCCGTGCACAGGGTGTCACGTTGCAAGACCTGCCT
GAAACCGAACTGCCCGCTGTTCTGCAGCCGGTCGCGGAGGCAATGGATGCGATCGCTGCGGCCGATCTTA
GCCAGACGAGCGGGTTCGGCCCATTCGGACCGCAAGGAATCGGTCAATACACTACATGGCGTGATTTTAT
ATGCGCGATTGCTGATCCCCATGTGTATCACTGGCAAACTGTGATGGACGACACCGTCAGTGCGTCCGTC
GCGCAGGCTCTCGATGAGCTGATGCTTTGGGCCGAGGACTGCCCCGAAGTCCGGCACCTCGTGCACGCGG
ATTTCGGCTCCAACAATGTCCTGACGGACAATGGCCGCATAACAGCGGTCATTGACTGGAGCGAGGCGAT
GTTCGGGGATTCCCAATACGAGGTCGCCAACATCTTCTTCTGGAGGCCGTGGTTGGCTTGTATGGAGCAG
CAGACGCGCTACTTCGAGCGGAGGCATCCGGAGCTTGCAGGATCGCCTCGGCTCCGGGCGTATATGCTCC
GCATTGGTCTTGACCAACTCTATCAGAGCTTGGTTGACGGCAATTTCGATGATGCAGCTTGGGCGCAGGG
TCGATGCGACGCAATCGTCCGATCCGGAGCCGGGACTGTCGGGCGTACACAAATCGCCCGCAGAAGCGCG
GCCGTCTGGACCGATGGCTGTGTAGAAGTACTCGCCGATAGTGGAAACCGACGCCCCAGCACTCGTCCGA
GGGCAAAGGAATAGCTCGAGTGCCCATTTAGTTGGCTTTTCCCTTGTCTCGTGTCTTTTCCGTGGAAAGG
TTCCCGGAGTAATCTGATGGCACAGCAGGGAGGTGCGCCTGCAGGTTGGTTAGGAAGGGGGGATGATGTA
AAAGAAGAAAATGGGGGGATTCGAGCCCCGCACAGGTCTCTCAAATTGGATGCATAGCTTGAGTATTCTA
TAGTGTCACCTAAATAGCTTGGCGTAATCATGGTCATAGCTGTTTCCTGTGTGAAATTGTTATCCGCTCA
CAATTCCACACAACATACGAGCCGGAAGCATAAAGTGTAAAGCCTGGGGTGCCTAATGAGTGAGCTAACT
CACATTAATTGCGTTGCGCTCACTGCCCGCTTTCCAGTCGGGAAACCTGTCGTGCCAGCTGCATTAATGA
ATCGGCCAACGCGCGGGGAGAGGCGGTTTGCGTATTGGGCGCTCTTCCGCTTCCTCGCTCACTGACTCGC
TGCGCTCGGTCGTTCGGCTGCGGCGAGCGGTATCAGCTCACTCAAAGGCGGTAATACGGTTATCCACAGA
ATCAGGGGATAACGCAGGAAAGAACATGTGAGCAAAAGGCCAGCAAAAGGCCAGGAACCGTAAAAAGGCC
GCGTTGCTGGCGTTTTTCCATAGGCTCCGCCCCCCTGACGAGCATCACAAAAATCGACGCTCAAGTCAGA
GGTGGCGAAACCCGACAGGACTATAAAGATACCAGGCGTTTCCCCCTGGAAGCTCCCTCGTGCGCTCTCC
TGTTCCGACCCTGCCGCTTACCGGATACCTGTCCGCCTTTCTCCCTTCGGGAAGCGTGGCGCTTTCTCAT
AGCTCACGCTGTAGGTATCTCAGTTCGGTGTAGGTCGTTCGCTCCAAGCTGGGCTGTGTGCACGAACCCC
CCGTTCAGCCCGACCGCTGCGCCTTATCCGGTAACTATCGTCTTGAGTCCAACCCGGTAAGACACGACTT
ATCGCCACTGGCAGCAGCCACTGGTAACAGGATTAGCAGAGCGAGGTATGTAGGCGGTGCTACAGAGTTC
TTGAAGTGGTGGCCTAACTACGGCTACACTAGAAGAACAGTATTTGGTATCTGCGCTCTGCTGAAGCCAG
TTACCTTCGGAAAAAGAGTTGGTAGCTCTTGATCCGGCAAACAAACCACCGCTGGTAGCGGTGGTTTTTT
TGTTTGCAAGCAGCAGATTACGCGCAGAAAAAAAGGATCTCAAGAAGATCCTTTGATCTTTTCTACGGGG
TCTGACGCTCAGTGGAACGAAAACTCACGTTAAGGGATTTTGGTCATGAGATTATCAAAAAGGATCTTCA
CCTAGATCCTTTTAAATTAAAAATGAAGTTTTAAATCAATCTAAAGTATATATGAGTAAACTTGGTCTGA
CAGTTACCAATGCTTAATCAGTGAGGCACCTATCTCAGCGATCTGTCTATTTCGTTCATCCATAGTTGCC
TGACTCCCCGTCGTGTAGATAATTACGATACGGGAGGGCTTACCATCTGGCCCCAGTGCTGCAATGATAC
CGCGAGACCCACGCTCACCGGCTCCAGATTTATCAGCAATAAACCAGCCAGCCGGAAGGGCCGAGCGCAG
AAGTGGTCCTGCAACTTTATCCGCCTCCATCCAGTCTATTAATTGTTGCCGGGAAGCTAGAGTAAGTAGT
TCGCCAGTTAATAGTTTGCGCAACGTTGTTGCCATTGCTACAGGCATCGTGGTGTCACGCTCGTCGTTTG
GTATGGCTTCATTCAGCTCCGGTTCCCAACGATCAAGGCGAGTTACATGATCCCCCATGTTGTGCAAAAA
AGCGGTTAGCTCCTTCGGTCCTCCGATCGTTGTCAGAAGTAAGTTGGCCGCAGTGTTATCACTCATGGTT
ATGGCAGCACTGCATAATTCTCTTACTGTCATGCCATCCGTAAGATGCTTTTCTGTGACTGGTGAGTACT
CAACCAAGTCATTCTGAGAATAGTGTATGCGGCGACCGAGTTGCTCTTGCCCGGCGTCAATACGGGATAA
TACCGCGCCACATAGCAGAACTTTAAAAGTGCTCATCATTGGAAAACGTTCTTCGGGGCGAAAACTCTCA
AGGATCTTACCGCTGTTGAGATCCAGTTCGATGTAACCCACTCGTGCACCCAACTGATCTTCAGCATCTT
TTACTTTCACCAGCGTTTCTGGGTGAGCAAAAACAGGAAGGCAAAATGCCGCAAAAAAGGGAATAAGGGC
GACACGGAAATGTTGAATACTCATACTCTTCCTTTTTCAATATTATTGAAGCATTTATCAGGGTTATTGT
CTCATGAGCGGATACATATTTGAATGTATTTAGAAAAATAAACAAATAGGGGTTCCGCGCACATTTCCCC
GAAAAGTGCCACCTGATGCGGTGTGAAATACCGCACAGATGCGTAAGGAGAAAATACCGCATCAGGAAAT
TGTAAGCGTTAATATTTTGTTAAAATTCGCGTTAAATTTTTGTTAAATCAGCTCATTTTTTAACCAATAG
GCCGAAATCGGCAAAATCCCTTATAAATCAAAAGAATAGACCGAGATAGGGT
[37 nt withheld, positions 5933-5969]
AAAGAACGTGGACTCCAACGTCAAAGG
[49 nt withheld, positions 5997-6045]
T
[91 nt withheld, positions 6047-6137]
G
[98 nt withheld, positions 6139-6236]
ACTTAATGCGCCGCTACAGGGCGCGTCCATTCGCCATTCAGGCTGCGCAACTGTTGGGAAGGGCGATCGG
TGCGGGCCTCTTCGCTATTACGCCAGCTGGCGAAAGGGGGATGTGCTGCAAGGCGATTAAGTTGGGTAAC
GCCAGGGTTTTCCCAGTCACGACGTTGTAAAACGACGGCCAGTGAATTGTAATACGACTCACTATA
